>Addgene plasmid #237579 | pMIHP-12492 HAT.OLLAS.V5 | addgene full sequence | sequence record 477179 | Addgene NGS Result
TTTTCCCAGTCACGACGTTGTAAAACGACGGCGCAAGGAATGGTGCATGCAAGGAGATGGCGCCCAACAG
TCCCCCGGCCACGGGGCCTGCCACCATACCCACGCCGAAACAAGCGCTCATGAGCCCGAAGTGGCGAGCC
CGATCTTCCCCATCGGTGATGTCGGCGATATAGGCGCCAGCAACCGCACCTGTGGCGCCGGTGATGCCGG
CCACGATGCGTCCGGCGTAGAGGCGATTAGTCCAATTTGTTAAAGACAGGATATCAGTGGTCCAGGCTCT
AGTTTTGACTCAACAATATCACCAGCTGAAGCCTATAGAGTACGAGCCATAGATAAAATAAAAGATTTTA
TTTAGTCTCCAGAAAAAGGGGGGAATGAAAGACCCCACCTGTAGGTTTGGCAAGCTAGCTTAAGTAACGC
CATTTTGCAAGGCATGGAAAATACATAACTGAGAATAGAGAAGTTCAGATCAAGGTTAGGAACAGAGAGA
CAGCAGAATATGGGCCAAACAGGATATCTGTGGTAAGCAGTTCCTGCCCCGGCTCAGGGCCAAGAACAGA
TGGTCCCCAGATGCGGTCCCGCCCTCAGCAGTTTCTAGAGAACCATCAGATGTTTCCAGGGTGCCCCAAG
GACCTGAAATGACCCTGTGCCTTATTTGAACTAACCAATCAGTTCGCTTCTCGCTTCTGTTCGCGCGCTT
CTGCTCCCCGAGCTCAATAAAAGAGCCCACAACCCCTCACTCGGCGCGCCAGTCCTCCGATAGACTGCGT
CGCCCGGGTACCCGTATTCCCAATAAAGCCTCTTGCTGTTTGCATCCGAATCGTGGACTCGCTGATCCTT
GGGAGGGTCTCCTCAGATTGATTGACTGCCCACCTCGGGGGTCTTTCATTTGGAGGTTCCACCGAGATTT
GGAGACCCCTGCCCAGGGACCACCGACCCCCCCGCCGGGAGGTAAGCTGGCCAGCGGTCGTTTCGTGTCT
GTCTCTGTCTTTGTGCGTGTTTGTGCCGGCATCTAATGTTTGCGCCTGCGTCTGTACTAGTTAGCTAACT
AGCTCTGTATCTGGCGGACCCGTGGTGGAACTGACGAGTTCTGAACACCCGGCCGCAACCCTGGGAGACG
TCCCAGGGACTTTGGGGGCCGTTTTTGTGGCCCGACCTGAGGAAGGGAGTCGATGTGGAATCCGACCCCG
TCAGGATATGTGGTTCTGGTAGGAGACGAGAACCTAAAACAGTTCCCGCCTCCGTCTGAATTTTTGCTTT
CGGTTTGGAACCGAAGCCGCGCGTCTTGTCTGCTGCAGCGCTGCAGCATCGTTCTGTGTTGTCTCTGTCT
GACTGTGTTTCTGTATTTGTCTGAAAATTAGGGCCAGACTGTTACCACTCCCTTAAGTTTGACCTTAGGT
CACTGGAAAGATGTCGAGCGGATCGCTCACAACCAGTCGGTAGATGTCAAGAAGAGACGTTGGGTTACCT
TCTGCTCTGCAGAATGGCCAACCTTTAACGTCGGATGGCCGCGAGACGGCACCTTTAACCGAGACCTCAT
CACCCAGGTTAAGATCAAGGTCTTTTCACCTGGCCCGCATGGACACCCAGACCAGGTCCCCTACATCGTG
ACCTGGGAAGCCTTGGCTTTTGACCCCCCTCCCTGGGTCAAGCCCTTTGTACACCCTAAGCCTCCGCCTC
CTCTTCCTCCATCCGCCCCGTCTCTCCCCCTTGAACCTCCTCGTTCGACCCCGCCTCGATCCTCCCTTTA
TCCAGCCCTCACTCCTTCTCTAGGCGCCGGAATTCCGAACAGTCTTCCGTAATAGAAGACACAAGGCTCG
AGCGGGATCAATTCCGCCCCCCCCCTAACGTTACTGGCCGAAGCCGCTTGGAATAAGGCCGGTGTGCGTT
TGTCTATATGTTATTTTCCACCATATTGCCGTCTTTTGGCAATGTGAGGGCCCGGAAACCTGGCCCTGTC
TTCTTGACGAGCATTCCTAGGGGTCTTTCCCCTCTCGCCAAAGGAATGCAAGGTCTGTTGAATGTCGTGA
AGGAAGCAGTTCCTCTGGAAGCTTCTTGAAGACAAACAACGTCTGTAGCGACCCTTTGCAGGCAGCGGAA
CCCCCCACCTGGCGACAGGTGCCTCTGCGGCCAAAAGCCACGTGTATAAGATACACCTGCAAAGGCGGCA
CAACCCCAGTGCCACGTTGTGAGTTGGATAGTTGTGGAAAGAGTCAAATGGCTCTCCTCAAGCGTATTCA
ACAAGGGGCTGAAGGATGCCCAGAAGGTACCCCATTGTATGGGATCTGATCTGGGGCCTCGGTGCACATG
CTTTACATGTGTTTAGTCGAGGTTAAAAAAACGTCTAGGCCCCCCGAACCACGGGGACGTGGTTTTCCTT
TGAAAAACACGATAATACCATGCCAGAGCCTTCTAAGTCTGCACCAGCCCCTAAGAAGGGATCTAAGAAA
GCCATCTCTAAGGCGCAGAAGAAGGATGGCAAGAAGCGCAAGCGCAGCCGCAAGGAGAGCTATTCGGTGT
ACGTGTACAAGGTGCTGAAGCAAGTGCACCCCGACACCGGCATCTCCTCCAAGGCCATGGGCATCATGAA
CTCGTTCGTGAACGACATCTTCGAGCGCATCGCGAGCGAGGCGTCCCGCCTGGCGCATTACAACAAGCGC
TCGACCATCACGTCCCGGGAGATCCAGACGGCCGTGCGCCTGCTGCTGCCCGGGGAGCTGGCCAAGCACG
CCGTGTCGGAGGGCACTAAGGCCGTCACCAAGTACACCAGCTCCAAGGACCCACCGGTCGCCACCGGATC
CACGGTCGCCACCATGGGCAAGGACCACCTGATCCACAACGTGCACAAGGAGTTCCACGCCCACGCCCAC
AACAAGGGAGGAGGCGGGGGAGGGAGCGGCTTCGCCAACGAGCTGGGCCCCAGGCTGATGGGCAAGTGCG
GAGGAGGCGGGGGAGGGGGCAAACCAATTCCAAACCCACTGCTGGGACTGGATTCCACAGGCATGCTGAT
GGTGTAAGCGGCCGCGACTCTAGAGTCGACCTGCAGGCATGCAAGCTTCAGGTAGCCGGCTAACGTTAAC
AACCGGTACCTCTAGAACTATAGCTAGCATGCGCAAATTTAAAGCGCTGATATCGATAAAATAAAAGATT
TTATTTAGTCTCCAGAAAAAGGGGGGAATGAAAGACCCCACCTGTAGGTTTGGCAAGCTAGCTTAAGTAA
CGCCATTTTGCAAGGCATGGAAAATACATAACTGAGAATAGAGAAGTTCAGATCAAGGTTAGGAACAGAG
AGACAGCAGAATATGGGCCAAACAGGATATCTGTGGTAAGCAGTTCCTGCCCCGGCTCAGGGCCAAGAAC
AGATGGTCCCCAGATGCGGTCCCGCCCTCAGCAGTTTCTAGAGAACCATCAGATGTTTCCAGGGTGCCCC
AAGGACCTGAAATGACCCTGTGCCTTATTTGAACTAACCAATCAGTTCGCTTCTCGCTTCTGTTCGCGCG
CTTCTGCTCCCCGAGCTCAATAAAAGAGCCCACAACCCCTCACTCGGCGCGCCAGTCCTCCGATAGACTG
CGTCGCCCGGGTACCCGTGTATCCAATAAACCCTCTTGCAGTTGCATCCGACTTGTGGTCTCGCTGTTCC
TTGGGAGGGTCTCCTCTGAGTGATTGACTACCCGTCAGCGGGGGTCTTTCATGGGTAACAGTTTCTTGAA
GTTGGAGAACAACATTCTGAGGGTAGGAGTCGAATATTAAGTAATCCTGACTCAATTAGCCACTGTTTTG
AATCCACATACTCCAATACTCCTGAAATAGTTCATTATGGACAGCGCAGAAAGAGCTGGGGAGAATTGTG
AAATTGTTATCCGCTCACAATTCCACACAACATACGAGCCGGAAGCATAAAGTGTAAAGCCTGGGGTGCC
TAATGAGTGAGCTAACTCACATTAATTGCGTTGCGCTCACTGCCCGCTTTCCAGTCGGGAAACCTGTCGT
GCCAGCTGCATTAATGAATCGGCCAACGCGCGGGGAGAGGCGGTTTGCGTATTGGGCGCTCTTCCGCTTC
CTCGCTCACTGACTCGCTGCGCTCGGTCGTTCGGCTGCGGCGAGCGGTATCAGCTCACTCAAAGGCGGTA
ATACGGTTATCCACAGAATCAGGGGATAACGCAGGAAAGAACATGTGAGCAAAAGGCCAGCAAAAGGCCA
GGAACCGTAAAAAGGCCGCGTTGCTGGCGTTTTTCCATAGGCTCCGCCCCCCTGACGAGCATCACAAAAA
TCGACGCTCAAGTCAGAGGTGGCGAAACCCGACAGGACTATAAAGATACCAGGCGTTTCCCCCTGGAAGC
TCCCTCGTGCGCTCTCCTGTTCCGACCCTGCCGCTTACCGGATACCTGTCCGCCTTTCTCCCTTCGGGAA
GCGTGGCGCTTTCTCATAGCTCACGCTGTAGGTATCTCAGTTCGGTGTAGGTCGTTCGCTCCAAGCTGGG
CTGTGTGCACGAACCCCCCGTTCAGCCCGACCGCTGCGCCTTATCCGGTAACTATCGTCTTGAGTCCAAC
CCGGTAAGACACGACTTATCGCCACTGGCAGCAGCCACTGGTAACAGGATTAGCAGAGCGAGGTATGTAG
GCGGTGCTACAGAGTTCTTGAAGTGGTGGCCTAACTACGGCTACACTAGAAGAACAGTATTTGGTATCTG
CGCTCTGCTGAAGCCAGTTACCTTCGGAAAAAGAGTTGGTAGCTCTTGATCCGGCAAACAAACCACCGCT
GGTAGCGGTGGTTTTTTTGTTTGCAAGCAGCAGATTACGCGCAGAAAAAAAGGATCTCAAGAAGATCCTT
TGATCTTTTCTACGGGGTCTGACGCTCAGTGGAACGAAAACTCACGTTAAGGGATTTTGGTCATGAGATT
ATCAAAAAGGATCTTCACCTAGATCCTTTTAAATTAAAAATGAAGTTTTAAATCAATCTAAAGTATATAT
GAGTAAACTTGGTCTGACAGTTACCAATGCTTAATCAGTGAGGCACCTATCTCAGCGATCTGTCTATTTC
GTTCATCCATAGTTGCCTGACTCCCCGTCGTGTAGATAACTACGATACGGGAGGGCTTACCATCTGGCCC
CAGTGCTGCAATGATACCGCGAGACCCACGCTCACCGGCTCCAGATTTATCAGCAATAAACCAGCCAGCC
GGAAGGGCCGAGCGCAGAAGTGGTCCTGCAACTTTATCCGCCTCCATCCAGTCTATTAATTGTTGCCGGG
AAGCTAGAGTAAGTAGTTCGCCAGTTAATAGTTTGCGCAACGTTGTTGCCATTGCTACAGGCATCGTGGT
GTCACGCTCGTCGTTTGGTATGGCTTCATTCAGCTCCGGTTCCCAACGATCAAGGCGAGTTACATGATCC
CCCATGTTGTGCAAAAAAGCGGTTAGCTCCTTCGGTCCTCCGATCGTTGTCAGAAGTAAGTTGGCCGCAG
TGTTATCACTCATGGTTATGGCAGCACTGCATAATTCTCTTACTGTCATGCCATCCGTAAGATGCTTTTC
TGTGACTGGTGAGTACTCAACCAAGTCATTCTGAGAATAGTGTATGCGGCGACCGAGTTGCTCTTGCCCG
GCGTCAATACGGGATAATACCGCGCCACATAGCAGAACTTTAAAAGTGCTCATCATTGGAAAACGTTCTT
CGGGGCGAAAACTCTCAAGGATCTTACCGCTGTTGAGATCCAGTTCGATGTAACCCACTCGTGCACCCAA
CTGATCTTCAGCATCTTTTACTTTCACCAGCGTTTCTGGGTGAGCAAAAACAGGAAGGCAAAATGCCGCA
AAAAAGGGAATAAGGGCGACACGGAAATGTTGAATACTCATACTCTTCCTTTTTCAATATTATTGAAGCA
TTTATCAGGGTTATTGTCTCATGAGCGGATACATATTTGAATGTATTTAGAAAAATAAACAAATAGGGGT
TCCGCGCACATTTCCCCGAAAAGTGCCACCTGACGTCTAAGAAACCATTATTATCATGACATTAACCTAT
AAAAATAGGCGTATCACGAGGCCCTTTCGTCTCGCGCGTTTCGGTGATGACGGTGAAAACCTCTGACACA
TGCAGCTCCCGGAGACGGTCACAGCTTGTCTGTAAGCGGATGCCGGGAGCAGACAAGCCCGTCAGGGCGC
GTCAGCGGGTGTTGGCGGGTGTCGGGGCTGGCTTAACTATGCGGCATCAGAGCAGATTGTACTGAGAGTG
CACCATATGCGGTGTGAAATACCGCACAGATGCGTAAGGAGAAAATACCGCATCAGGCGCCATTCGCCAT
TCAGGCTGCGCAACTGTTGGGAAGGGCGATCGGTGCGGGCCTCTTCGCTATTACGCCAGCTGGCGAAAGG
GGGATGTGCTGCAAGGCGATTAAGTTGGGTAACGCCAGGG
Features (pLannotate 1.2.2; 19 found; start..end, strand, type, name):
     32..233     -  CDS            TcR (fragment): tetracycline efflux protein; tet; confers resistance to tetracycline
    234..332     +  CDS            env (fragment): murine leukemia virus gPr80 envelope polyprotein precursor; env; proteolytically cleaved into gp70SU and p15TM subunits
    374..890     +  LTR            5' LTR: 5' long terminal repeat from murine embryonic stem cell virus
    954..1295    +  misc_feature   MESV Ψ: packaging signal of murine embryonic stem cell virus
   1362..1778    +  CDS            gag (truncated): truncated Moloney murine leukemia virus (MMLV) gag gene lacking the start codon
   1837..2397    +  misc_feature   IRES: internal ribosome entry site (IRES) of the encephalomyocarditis virus (EMCV)
   2400..2777    +  CDS            H2bc3: H2B1B_MOUSE - Also known as Hist1h2bb Experimental evidence at protein level: Swiss-Prot protein existence level 1. Core component of nucleosome. Nucleosomes wrap and compact DNA into chromatin, limiting DNA accessibility to the cellular machineries which require DNA as a template. Histones thereby play a central role in transcription regulation, DNA repair, DNA replication and chromosomal stability. DNA accessibility is regulated via a complex set of post-translational modifications of histones, also called histone code, and nucleosome remodeling. From Mus musculus (Mouse).
   3028..3058    +  misc_feature   MCS (fragment): pUC18/19 multiple cloning site
   3178..3692    +  LTR            3' LTR: 3' long terminal repeat from murine embryonic stem cell virus
   3854..3870    -  protein_bind   lac operator: The lac repressor binds to the lac operator to inhibit transcription in E. coli. This inhibition can be relieved by adding lactose or isopropyl-β-D-thiogalactopyranoside (IPTG). lac repressor encoded by lacI
   3878..3908    -  promoter       lac promoter: promoter for the E. coli lac operon
   3923..3944    -  protein_bind   CAP binding site: CAP binding activates transcription in the presence of cAMP. E. coli catabolite activator protein
   3957..4049    -  CDS            lacI (fragment): lac repressor; lacI; The lac repressor binds to the lac operator to inhibit transcription in E. coli. This inhibition can be relieved by adding lactose or isopropyl-β-D-thiogalactopyranoside (IPTG).
   4232..4820    -  rep_origin     ori: high-copy-number ColE1/pMB1/pBR322/pUC origin of replication
   4991..5851    -  CDS            AmpR: β-lactamase; bla; confers resistance to ampicillin, carbenicillin, and related antibiotics
   5852..5956    -  promoter       AmpR promoter: bla
   6051..6086    +  CDS            rop (fragment): Rop protein, which maintains plasmids at low copy number; rop
   6188..6287    +  misc_feature   bom (fragment): basis of mobility region from pBR322
   6293..32      -  CDS            lacZα (fragment) (across the origin): LacZα fragment of β-galactosidase; lacZ fragment
