[The description below was written by a language model from this plasmid's Addgene catalogue record and pLannotate feature annotations shown in this document.]
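Description:
pMIHP-12492 HAT.OLLAS.V5 is an empty gammaretroviral backbone of 6,410 nt, one member of a "Flow Code" plasmid series. According to the record, the p.MIHP backbone was derived from p.MIGII by replacing the GFP reporter with a histone carrying epitope tags. It is propagated in E. coli through a high-copy ColE1/pUC-type origin and selected with ampicillin via the β-lactamase gene and its promoter. The remaining bacterial annotations (fragments of TcR, lacI, rop, bom and lacZα, plus a lac promoter/operator) are vestiges of earlier cloning vectors and have no evident function here.

The retroviral cassette is flanked by murine embryonic stem cell virus 5' and 3' LTRs. It contains the MESV Ψ packaging signal and a truncated MMLV gag region lacking its start codon, which together allow the transcript to be packaged into particles when viral proteins are supplied in trans. Downstream lies an EMCV IRES followed directly by a mouse histone H2B coding sequence (H2bc3). The catalogue lists HAT, OLLAS and V5 tags. These were not individually annotated, but an unannotated stretch after the histone ORF is where they would plausibly sit as a C-terminal fusion.

No insert is present. In an MIG-style layout, a gene of interest would be cloned between gag and the IRES, so that the LTR-driven bicistronic transcript expresses both the gene and the tagged histone, though the record does not define the cloning site. The nuclear, epitope-marked histone presumably acts as an antibody-detectable barcode. The particular tag combination would then identify transduced cells by flow cytometry and allow several constructs to be multiplexed, but the record gives no further detail.
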