Addgene plasmid #237579: pMIHP-12492 HAT.OLLAS.V5
Purpose: (Empty Backbone) HAT.OLLAS.V5 Flow Code Plasmid
Depositing lab: Adrian Liston. Depositing organization: Babraham Institute.
Backbone
  Vector backbone: p.MIHP — made from p.MIGII with the GFP element being replaced with the histone epitopes
  Vector type: Retroviral
  Tag / fusion protein: HAT; OLLAS; V5
Growth in bacteria
  Bacterial resistance: Ampicillin, 100 μg/mL
  Growth temperature: 30°C
  Growth strain: NEB Stable
  Copy number: Unknown
Gene/Insert
  Gene/Insert name: None
Terms and licenses: Academic/Nonprofit Terms; Industry Terms: Not Available to Industry
How to cite: pMIHP-12492 HAT.OLLAS.V5 was a gift from Adrian Liston (Addgene plasmid # 237579 ; http://n2t.net/addgene:237579 ; RRID:Addgene_237579)
